>Addgene plasmid #10943 | 1070 pBabe puroL PTEN 360-364A A4 | addgene partial sequence | sequence record 18089 | 10943 with pBABE-5
AGCTTACCATGGCCTACCCCTACGACGTGCCCGACTACGCCTCCCTCGGATCCNTGANNNCCATCATCAA
AGAGATCGTTAGCAGAAACAAAAGGAGATATCAAGAGGATGGATTCGACTTAGACTTGACCTATATTTAT
CCAAACATTATTGCTATGGGATTTCCTGCAGAAAGACTTGAAGGCGTATACAGGAACAATATTGATGATG
TAGTAAGGTTTTTGGATTCAAAGCATAAAAACCATTACAAGATATACAATCTTTGTGCTGAAAGACATTA
TGACACCGCCAAATTTAATTGCAGAGTTGCACAATATCCTTTTGAAGACCATAACCCACCACAGCTAGAA
CTTATCAAACCCTTTTGTGAAGATCTTGACCAATGGCTAAGTGAAGATGACAATCATGTTGCAGCAATTC
ACTGTAAAGCTGGAAAGGGACGAACTGGTGTAATGATATGTGCATATTTATTACATCGGGGCAAATTTTT
AAAGGCACAAGAGGCCCTAGATTTCTATGGGGAAGTAAGGACCAGAGACAAAAAGGGAGTAACTATTCCC
AGTCAGAGGCGCTATGTGTATTATTATAGCTACCTGTTAAAGAATCATCTGGATTATAGACCAGTGGCAC
TGTTGTTTCACAAGATGATGTTTGAAACTATTCCAATGNTCAGT
