[The description below was written by a language model from this plasmid's Addgene catalogue record.]
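Description:
1070 pBabe puroL PTEN 360-364A A4 is a retroviral mammalian expression plasmid built on the pBABE-puroL backbone (about 5.2 kb without insert). It is propagated in E. coli as a high-copy plasmid under ampicillin selection, and it carries a puromycin marker for selecting transduced or transfected mammalian cells. pBABE-family vectors are Moloney murine leukemia virus-derived constructs in which the region between the long terminal repeats is packaged into viral particles when the plasmid is introduced into a packaging cell line. The inserted gene is generally transcribed from the 5′ LTR, and the drug-resistance gene is driven by a separate internal promoter. The record includes no feature table, so the specific promoters, packaging signal and bacterial origin of this plasmid are not documented here.

The payload is an approximately 1.2 kb human PTEN insert, introduced by restriction cloning, that encodes the lipid phosphatase tumor suppressor with two sets of alanine substitutions in its C-terminal tail. Residues 360–364 are changed from SSSTS to AAAAA, and the "A4" set replaces S380, T382, T383 and S385 with alanine. All nine altered positions are serines or threonines, so the mutant removes potential phosphorylation sites in both clusters and yields a PTEN protein that cannot be phosphorylated at these positions. No epitope tag or reporter is recorded.

The record does not state an intended purpose. The design suits stable retroviral delivery of a tail phosphorylation-site mutant of PTEN into mammalian cells, followed by puromycin selection. This would allow comparison with wild-type PTEN or other tail mutants in studies of how C-terminal phosphorylation affects the protein's behavior.
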