Addgene plasmid #10943: 1070 pBabe puroL PTEN 360-364A A4
Depositing lab: William Sellers. Depositing organization: Dana-Farber Cancer Institute.
Backbone
  Vector backbone: pBABE-puroL
  Backbone size w/o insert (bp): 5169
  Vector type: Mammalian Expression, Retroviral
  Selectable markers: Puromycin
Growth in bacteria
  Bacterial resistance: Ampicillin, 100 μg/mL
  Growth temperature: 37°C
  Growth strain: DH5alpha
  Copy number: High Copy
Gene/Insert
  Gene/Insert name: PTEN
  Species: H. sapiens (human)
  Insert size (bp): 1200
  Mutation: 360-364A (SSSTS to AAAAA); A4: S380A, T382A, T383A, S385A
  Entrez Gene: PTEN (a.k.a. 10q23del, BZS, CWS1, DEC, GLM2, MHAM, MMAC1, PTEN1, PTENbeta, TEP1)
  Cloning method: Restriction Enzyme
  Sequencing primers: 5′ pBABE 5'
Terms and licenses: Academic/Nonprofit Terms; Industry Terms: Not Available to Industry
How to cite: 1070 pBabe puroL PTEN 360-364A A4 was a gift from William Sellers (Addgene plasmid # 10943 ; http://n2t.net/addgene:10943 ; RRID:Addgene_10943)
